Addgene plasmid #107598: p3E-U6a-polg guide
Purpose: An entry vector with U6a promoter driving polg guide RNA expression
Depositing lab: Qing Deng. Depositing organization: Purdue University. Publication: Neutrophil-specific knockout demonstrates a role for mitochondria in regulating neutrophil motility in zebrafish. Zhou W, Cao L, Jeffries J, Zhu X, Staiger CJ, Deng Q. Dis Model Mech. 2018 Mar 28;11(3). pii: dmm.033027. doi: 10.1242/dmm.033027. PubMed 29590639.
Backbone
  Vector backbone: p3E-U6a
  Backbone manufacturer: Qing Deng
  Backbone size w/o insert (bp): 3500
  Total vector size (bp): 3500
  Vector type: CRISPR
Growth in bacteria
  Bacterial resistance: Kanamycin, 50 μg/mL
  Growth temperature: 37°C
  Growth strain: DH5alpha
  Copy number: High Copy
Gene/Insert
  Gene/Insert name: polg guide RNA sequence
  Species: D. rerio (zebrafish)
  Insert size (bp): 19
Terms and licenses: Academic/Nonprofit Terms; Industry Terms: Not Available to Industry
Depositor comments: infusion cloning was used
How to cite: p3E-U6a-polg guide was a gift from Qing Deng (Addgene plasmid # 107598 ; http://n2t.net/addgene:107598 ; RRID:Addgene_107598)
