[The description below was written by a language model from this plasmid's Addgene catalogue record and pLannotate feature annotations shown in this document.]
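Description:
p3E-U6a-polg guide is a small (about 3.5 kb) Gateway-style 3′ entry plasmid built on the p3E-U6a backbone and classed as a CRISPR vector. It is maintained in E. coli as a high-copy plasmid through a ColE1/pUC-type origin and is selected with kanamycin via an aminoglycoside phosphotransferase (KanR) gene. The rrnB T1 and T2 terminators, a T7 promoter and short lacI and lacZα fragments are remnants of the donor-vector backbone rather than functional parts of the payload.

The payload is a 19-nt guide sequence targeting zebrafish polg, inserted by In-Fusion cloning so that it is transcribed from a U6a promoter, according to the catalogue entry. The automated annotation does not call the U6a promoter or the spacer itself. It does detect a fragment of the Streptococcus pyogenes tracrRNA, consistent with an sgRNA scaffold fused downstream of the guide, and an unannotated stretch upstream of that scaffold is where the promoter would be expected to lie. An SV40 polyadenylation signal with an adjoining large T antigen fragment sits beyond the scaffold. The cassette is bracketed by Gateway recombination sequences, annotated as attR3 on one side and attB3/attL-type fragments on the other, which is the arrangement expected for a 3′ element used in multisite LR recombination.

As an entry clone, it is meant to be combined with other entry elements and a destination vector. The associated publication concerns neutrophil-specific knockout in zebrafish and the role of mitochondria in neutrophil motility, so the guide cassette was presumably paired with tissue-restricted Cas9, but the record does not describe the partner vectors.
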