Features (pLannotate 1.2.2; 14 found; start..end, strand, type, name):
    121..213     +  CDS            lacI (fragment): lac repressor; lacI; The lac repressor binds to the lac operator to inhibit transcription in E. coli. This inhibition can be relieved by adding lactose or isopropyl-β-D-thiogalactopyranoside (IPTG).
    268..295     -  terminator     rrnB T2 terminator: transcription terminator T2 from the E. coli rrnB gene
    427..470     +  terminator     rrnB T1 terminator: Escherichia coli rrnB; transcription terminator T1 from the E. coli rrnB gene
    517..553     -  CDS            lacZα (fragment): LacZα fragment of β-galactosidase; lacZ fragment
    624..747     -  protein_bind   attR3: mutant version of attR; recombination site for the Gateway® LR reaction LR Clonase™
    757..777     +  CDS            lacZα (fragment): LacZα fragment of β-galactosidase; lacZ fragment
    793..927     -  polyA_signal   SV40 poly(A) signal: SV40 polyadenylation signal
    950..1033    -  CDS            large T antigen (fragment): large T antigen from SV40 (simian virus 40)
   1112..1179    -  misc_RNA       tracrRNA (fragment): trans-activating CRISPR RNA for the Streptococcus pyogenes CRISPR/Cas9 system
   1630..1650    -  protein_bind   attB3: mutant version of attB; core recombination site for the Gateway® BP reaction BP Clonase™
   1641..1726    -  protein_bind   attL1 (fragment): mutant version of attL; recombination site for the Gateway® LR reaction LR Clonase™
   1763..1781    -  promoter       T7 promoter: promoter for bacteriophage T7 RNA polymerase
   1915..2724    +  CDS            KanR: aminoglycoside phosphotransferase; aph(3')-Ia; confers resistance to kanamycin in bacteria or G418 (Geneticin®) in eukaryotes
   2871..3459    +  rep_origin     ori: high-copy-number ColE1/pMB1/pBR322/pUC origin of replication
>Addgene plasmid #107598 | p3E-U6a-polg guide | addgene full sequence | sequence record 212869 | Addgene NGS Result
CTTTCCTGCGTTATCCCCTGATTCTGTGGATAACCGTATTACCGCCTTTGAGTGAGCTGATACCGCTCGC
CGCAGCCGAACGACCGAGCGCAGCGAGTCAGTGAGCGAGGAAGCGGAAGAGCGCCCAATACGCAAACCGC
CTCTCCCCGCGCGTTGGCCGATTCATTAATGCAGCTGGCACGACAGGTTTCCCGACTGGAAAGCGGGCAG
TGAGCGCAACGCAATTAATACGCGTACCGCTAGCCAGGAAGAGTTTGTAGAAACGCAAAAAGGCCATCCG
TCAGGATGGCCTTCTGCTTAGTTTGATGCCTGGCAGTTTATGGCGGGCGTCCTGCCCGCCACCCTCCGGG
CCGTTGCTTCACAACGTTCAAATCCGCTCCCGGCGGATTTGTCCTACTCAGGAGAGCGTTCACCGACAAA
CAACAGATAAAACGAAAGGCCCAGTCTTCCGACTGAGCCTTTCGTTTTATTTGATGCCTGGCAGTTCCCT
ACTCTCGCGTTAACGCTAGCATGGATGTTTTCCCAGTCACGACGTTGTAAAACGACGGCCAGTCTTAAGC
TCGGGCCCTGCAGCTCTAGAGCTCGAATTCTACAGGTCACTAATACCATCTAAGTAGTTGGTTCATAGTG
ACTGCATATGTTGTGTTTTACAGTATTATGTAGTCTGTTTTTTATGCAAAATCTAATTTAATATATTGAT
ATTTATATCATTTTACGTTTCTCGTTCAACTTTCTTGTACAAAGTTGAGATCTATAATTCACTGGCCGTC
GTTTTACGGTACCATCGATGATGATCCAGACATGATAAGATACATTGATGAGTTTGGACAAACCACAACT
AGAATGCAGTGAAAAAAATGCTTTATTTGTGAAATTTGTGATGCTATTGCTTTATTTGTAACCATTATAA
GCTGCAATAAACAAGTTAACAACAACAATTGCATTCATTTTATGTTTCAGGTTCAGGGGGAGGTGTGGGA
GGTTTTTTAAAGCAAGTAAAACCTCTACAAATGTGGTATGGCTGATTATGATCCTCTAGATCCCTTGGGT
AGCAGCGAAGTCGAGGCATTTCTGTCCTGGCTGGTCTAGAGGTCTCTCAGGTTTAAAAAAAGCACCGACT
CGGTGCCACTTTTTCAAGTTGATAACGGACTAGCCTTATTTAAACTTGCTATGCTGTTTCCAGCATAGCT
CTTAAACTGCGTAGCCACACCACCATCGAACCAAGAGCTGGAGGGAGAGCTATATATACCAGGGACTTCT
GGGTATGTTTTTGGGAGGTGGTGAGTGACTAAACCACTTATTCAGCTCCCTTAGATCAAGTCTGACCCTA
TATCATGGTGACATAAACCTGCAAACTGATAAAACCTGAAGGATCTCAAATCCAGAGTTTGTGTGAGGGA
TTACCGTGGTAATTTTCAAACTGTAAAGCATATGCAAAATTATCTGGTCTTGGCTTGAGTGATTGGGTGT
CTCGGTGTGATGCAGGGACGTTTTCAGTGACGTGTCCTTCTCCCTCCCCCACAGGCATGCGCAGAACATT
TCCCCCCTCCTTGAAGACCAGAACAAAAGACGCCGAGAGCAGGAAACTCGTCTTACTGAATGACCGAGGC
TGGAGAAATCGACCCTAGGCAACTTTATTATACAAAGTTGGCATTATAAAAAAGCATTGCTTATCAATTT
GTTGCAACGAACAGGTCACTATCAGTCAAAATAAAATCATTATTTGGAGCTCCATGGTAGCGTTAACGCG
GCCGCGATATCCCCTATAGTGAGTCGTATTACATGGTCATAGCTGTTTCCTGGCAGCTCTGGCCCGTGTC
TCAAAATCTCTGATGTTACATTGCACAAGATAAAAATATATCATCATGAACAATAAAACTGTCTGCTTAC
ATAAACAGTAATACAAGGGGTGTTATGAGCCATATTCAACGGGAAACGTCGAGGCCGCGATTAAATTCCA
ACATGGATGCTGATTTATATGGGTATAAATGGGCTCGCGATAATGTCGGGCAATCAGGTGCGACAATCTA
TCGCTTGTATGGGAAGCCCGATGCGCCAGAGTTGTTTCTGAAACATGGCAAAGGTAGCGTTGCCAATGAT
GTTACAGATGAGATGGTCAGACTAAACTGGCTGACGGAATTTATGCCTCTTCCGACCATCAAGCATTTTA
TCCGTACTCCTGATGATGCATGGTTACTCACCACTGCGATCCCCGGAAAAACAGCATTCCAGGTATTAGA
AGAATATCCTGATTCAGGTGAAAATATTGTTGATGCGCTGGCAGTGTTCCTGCGCCGGTTGCATTCGATT
CCTGTTTGTAATTGTCCTTTTAACAGCGATCGCGTATTTCGTCTCGCTCAGGCGCAATCACGAATGAATA
ACGGTTTGGTTGATGCGAGTGATTTTGATGACGAGCGTAATGGCTGGCCTGTTGAACAAGTCTGGAAAGA
AATGCATAAACTTTTGCCATTCTCACCGGATTCAGTCGTCACTCATGGTGATTTCTCACTTGATAACCTT
ATTTTTGACGAGGGGAAATTAATAGGTTGTATTGATGTTGGACGAGTCGGAATCGCAGACCGATACCAGG
ATCTTGCCATCCTATGGAACTGCCTCGGTGAGTTTTCTCCTTCATTACAGAAACGGCTTTTTCAAAAATA
TGGTATTGATAATCCTGATATGAATAAATTGCAGTTTCATTTGATGCTCGATGAGTTTTTCTAATCAGAA
TTGGTTAATTGGTTGTAACACTGGCAGAGCATTACGCTGACTTGACGGGACGGCGCAAGCTCATGACCAA
AATCCCTTAACGTGAGTTACGCGTCGTTCCACTGAGCGTCAGACCCCGTAGAAAAGATCAAAGGATCTTC
TTGAGATCCTTTTTTTCTGCGCGTAATCTGCTGCTTGCAAACAAAAAAACCACCGCTACCAGCGGTGGTT
TGTTTGCCGGATCAAGAGCTACCAACTCTTTTTCCGAAGGTAACTGGCTTCAGCAGAGCGCAGATACCAA
ATACTGTTCTTCTAGTGTAGCCGTAGTTAGGCCACCACTTCAAGAACTCTGTAGCACCGCCTACATACCT
CGCTCTGCTAATCCTGTTACCAGTGGCTGCTGCCAGTGGCGATAAGTCGTGTCTTACCGGGTTGGACTCA
AGACGATAGTTACCGGATAAGGCGCAGCGGTCGGGCTGAACGGGGGGTTCGTGCACACAGCCCAGCTTGG
AGCGAACGACCTACACCGAACTGAGATACCTACAGCGTGAGCTATGAGAAAGCGCCACGCTTCCCGAAGG
GAGAAAGGCGGACAGGTATCCGGTAAGCGGCAGGGTCGGAACAGGAGAGCGCACGAGGGAGCTTCCAGGG
GGAAACGCCTGGTATCTTTATAGTCCTGTCGGGTTTCGCCACCTCTGACTTGAGCGTCGATTTTTGTGAT
GCTCGTCAGGGGGGCGGAGCCTATGGAAAAACGCCAGCAACGCGGCCTTTTTACGGTTCCTGGCCTTTTG
CTGGCCTTTTGCTCACATGTT
