Features (pLannotate 1.2.2; 14 found; start..end, strand, type, name):
    121..213     +  CDS            lacI (fragment): lac repressor; lacI; The lac repressor binds to the lac operator to inhibit transcription in E. coli. This inhibition can be relieved by adding lactose or isopropyl-β-D-thiogalactopyranoside (IPTG).
    268..295     -  terminator     rrnB T2 terminator: transcription terminator T2 from the E. coli rrnB gene
    427..470     +  terminator     rrnB T1 terminator: Escherichia coli rrnB; transcription terminator T1 from the E. coli rrnB gene
    517..553     -  CDS            lacZα (fragment): LacZα fragment of β-galactosidase; lacZ fragment
    624..747     -  protein_bind   attR3: mutant version of attR; recombination site for the Gateway® LR reaction LR Clonase™
    757..777     +  CDS            lacZα (fragment): LacZα fragment of β-galactosidase; lacZ fragment
    793..927     -  polyA_signal   SV40 poly(A) signal: SV40 polyadenylation signal
    950..1033    -  CDS            large T antigen (fragment): large T antigen from SV40 (simian virus 40)
   1112..1179    -  misc_RNA       tracrRNA (fragment): trans-activating CRISPR RNA for the Streptococcus pyogenes CRISPR/Cas9 system
   1630..1650    -  protein_bind   attB3: mutant version of attB; core recombination site for the Gateway® BP reaction BP Clonase™
   1641..1726    -  protein_bind   attL1 (fragment): mutant version of attL; recombination site for the Gateway® LR reaction LR Clonase™
   1763..1781    -  promoter       T7 promoter: promoter for bacteriophage T7 RNA polymerase
   1915..2724    +  CDS            KanR: aminoglycoside phosphotransferase; aph(3')-Ia; confers resistance to kanamycin in bacteria or G418 (Geneticin®) in eukaryotes
   2871..3459    +  rep_origin     ori: high-copy-number ColE1/pMB1/pBR322/pUC origin of replication
>Addgene plasmid #107598 | p3E-U6a-polg guide | depositor full sequence | sequence record 216995 | p3E-U6a-polg guide sequence 3521 bps
CTTTCCTGCGTTATCCCCTGATTCTGTGGATAACCGTATTACCGCCTTTGAGTGAGCTGATACCGCTCGC
CGCAGCCGAACGACCGAGCGCAGCGAGTCAGTGAGCGAGGAAGCGGAAGAGCGCCCAATACGCAAACCGC
CTCTCCCCGCGCGTTGGCCGATTCATTAATGCAGCTGGCACGACAGGTTTCCCGACTGGAAAGCGGGCAG
TGAGCGCAACGCAATTAATACGCGTACCGCTAGCCAGGAAGAGTTTGTAGAAACGCAAAAAGGCCATCCG
TCAGGATGGCCTTCTGCTTAGTTTGATGCCTGGCAGTTTATGGCGGGCGTCCTGCCCGCCACCCTCCGGG
CCGTTGCTTCACAACGTTCAAATCCGCTCCCGGCGGATTTGTCCTACTCAGGAGAGCGTTCACCGACAAA
CAACAGATAAAACGAAAGGCCCAGTCTTCCGACTGAGCCTTTCGTTTTATTTGATGCCTGGCAGTTCCCT
ACTCTCGCGTTAACGCTAGCATGGATGTTTTCCCAGTCACGACGTTGTAAAACGACGGCCAGTCTTAAGC
TCGGGCCCTGCAGCTCTAGAGCTCGAATTCTACAGGTCACTAATACCATCTAAGTAGTTGATTCATAGTG
ACTGCATATGTTGTGTTTTACAGTATTATGTAGTCTGTTTTTTATGCAAAATCTAATTTAATATATTGAT
ATTTATATCATTTTACGTTTCTCGTTCAACTTTCTTGTACAAAGTTGAGATCTATAATTCACTGGCCGTC
GTTTTACGGTACCATCGATGATGATCCAGACATGATAAGATACATTGATGAGTTTGGACAAACCACAACT
AGAATGCAGTGAAAAAAATGCTTTATTTGTGAAATTTGTGATGCTATTGCTTTATTTGTAACCATTATAA
GCTGCAATAAACAAGTTAACAACAACAATTGCATTCATTTTATGTTTCAGGTTCAGGGGGAGGTGTGGGA
GGTTTTTTAAAGCAAGTAAAACCTCTACAAATGTGGTATGGCTGATTATGATCCTCTAGATCCCTTGGGT
AGCAGCGAAGTCGAGGCATTTCTGTCCTGGCTGGTCTAGAGGTCTCTCAGGTTTAAAAAAAGCACCGACT
CGGTGCCACTTTTTCAAGTTGATAACGGACTAGCCTTATTTAAACTTGCTATGCTGTTTCCAGCATAGCT
CTTAAACTGCGTAGCCACACCACCATCGAACCAAGAGCTGGAGGGAGAGCTATATATACCAGGGACTTCT
GGGTATGTTTTTGGGAGGTGGTGAGTGACTAAACCACTTATTCAGCTCCCTTAGATCAAGTCTGACCCTA
TATCATGGTGACATAAACCTGCAAACTGATAAAACCTGAAGGATCTCAAATCCAGAGTTTGTGTGAGGGA
TTACCGTGGTAATTTTCAAACTGTAAAGCATATGCAAAATTATCTGGTCTTGGCTTGAGTGATTGGGTGT
CTCGGTGTGATGCAGGGACGTTTTCAGTGACGTGTCCTTCTCCCTCCCCCACAGGCATGCGCAGAACATT
TCCCCCCTCCTTGAAGACCAGAACAAAAGACGCCGAGAGCAGGAAACTCGTCTTACTGAATGACCGAGGC
TGGAGAAATCGACCCTAGGCAACTTTATTATACAAAGTTGGCATTATAAAAAAGCATTGCTTATCAATTT
GTTGCAACGAACAGGTCACTATCAGTCAAAATAAAATCATTATTTGGAGCTCCATGGTAGCGTTAACGCG
GCCGCGATATCCCCTATAGTGAGTCGTATTACATGGTCATAGCTGTTTCCTGGCAGCTCTGGCCCGTGTC
TCAAAATCTCTGATGTTACATTGCACAAGATAAAAATATATCATCATGAACAATAAAACTGTCTGCTTAC
ATAAACAGTAATACAAGGGGTGTTATGAGCCATATTCAACGGGAAACGTCGAGGCCGCGATTAAATTCCA
ACATGGATGCTGATTTATATGGGTATAAATGGGCTCGCGATAATGTCGGGCAATCAGGTGCGACAATCTA
TCGCTTGTATGGGAAGCCCGATGCGCCAGAGTTGTTTCTGAAACATGGCAAAGGTAGCGTTGCCAATGAT
GTTACAGATGAGATGGTCAGACTAAACTGGCTGACGGAATTTATGCCTCTTCCGACCATCAAGCATTTTA
TCCGTACTCCTGATGATGCATGGTTACTCACCACTGCGATCCCCGGAAAAACAGCATTCCAGGTATTAGA
AGAATATCCTGATTCAGGTGAAAATATTGTTGATGCGCTGGCAGTGTTCCTGCGCCGGTTGCATTCGATT
CCTGTTTGTAATTGTCCTTTTAACAGCGATCGCGTATTTCGTCTCGCTCAGGCGCAATCACGAATGAATA
ACGGTTTGGTTGATGCGAGTGATTTTGATGACGAGCGTAATGGCTGGCCTGTTGAACAAGTCTGGAAAGA
AATGCATAAACTTTTGCCATTCTCACCGGATTCAGTCGTCACTCATGGTGATTTCTCACTTGATAACCTT
ATTTTTGACGAGGGGAAATTAATAGGTTGTATTGATGTTGGACGAGTCGGAATCGCAGACCGATACCAGG
ATCTTGCCATCCTATGGAACTGCCTCGGTGAGTTTTCTCCTTCATTACAGAAACGGCTTTTTCAAAAATA
TGGTATTGATAATCCTGATATGAATAAATTGCAGTTTCATTTGATGCTCGATGAGTTTTTCTAATCAGAA
TTGGTTAATTGGTTGTAACACTGGCAGAGCATTACGCTGACTTGACGGGACGGCGCAAGCTCATGACCAA
AATCCCTTAACGTGAGTTACGCGTCGTTCCACTGAGCGTCAGACCCCGTAGAAAAGATCAAAGGATCTTC
TTGAGATCCTTTTTTTCTGCGCGTAATCTGCTGCTTGCAAACAAAAAAACCACCGCTACCAGCGGTGGTT
TGTTTGCCGGATCAAGAGCTACCAACTCTTTTTCCGAAGGTAACTGGCTTCAGCAGAGCGCAGATACCAA
ATACTGTCCTTCTAGTGTAGCCGTAGTTAGGCCACCACTTCAAGAACTCTGTAGCACCGCCTACATACCT
CGCTCTGCTAATCCTGTTACCAGTGGCTGCTGCCAGTGGCGATAAGTCGTGTCTTACCGGGTTGGACTCA
AGACGATAGTTACCGGATAAGGCGCAGCGGTCGGGCTGAACGGGGGGTTCGTGCACACAGCCCAGCTTGG
AGCGAACGACCTACACCGAACTGAGATACCTACAGCGTGAGCATTGAGAAAGCGCCACGCTTCCCGAAGG
GAGAAAGGCGGACAGGTATCCGGTAAGCGGCAGGGTCGGAACAGGAGAGCGCACGAGGGAGCTTCCAGGG
GGAAACGCCTGGTATCTTTATAGTCCTGTCGGGTTTCGCCACCTCTGACTTGAGCGTCGATTTTTGTGAT
GCTCGTCAGGGGGGCGGAGCCTATGGAAAAACGCCAGCAACGCGGCCTTTTTACGGTTCCTGGCCTTTTG
CTGGCCTTTTGCTCACATGTT
